>Addgene plasmid #202260 | pBC133 | addgene full sequence | sequence record 419250 | Addgene NGS Result
TTAATTAAAGCGGATAACAATTTCACACAGGAGGCCGCCTAGGCCGCGGCCGCGCGAATTTGCCGAATTC
GGATCCGGAGGGAGTGTGGGCGGACAATAAAGTCTTAAACTGAACAAAATAGATCTAAACTATGACAATA
AAGTCTTAAACTAGACAGAATAGTTGTAAACTGAAATCAGTCCAGTTATGCTGTGAAAAAGCATACTGGA
CTTTTGTTATGGCTAAAGCAAACTCTTCATTTTCTGAAGTGCAAATTGCCCGTCGTATTAAAGAGGGGCG
TGGCGCTGCAAGAATTCAAGCTTGGAGGACTCCTGTTGATAGATCCAGTAATGACCTCAGAACTCCATCT
GGATTTGTTCAGAACGCTCGGTTGCCGCCGGGCGTTTTTTATTGGTGAGAATCCAAGCTAGACTGCGATG
AGTGGCAGGGCGGGGCGTAATTTCTTAAGGCAGTTATTGGTGCCCTTAAACGCCTGGGGTAATGACTCTC
TAGCTTGAGGCATCAAATAAAACGAAAGGCTCAGTCGAAAGACTGGGCCTTTCGTTTTATCTGTTGTTTG
TCGGTGAACGCTCTCCTGAGTAGGACAAATCCGCCCGCCGCTGCAAGAATTCAAGCTTGGAGGAAGTTCC
TATACTTTCTAGAGAATAGGAACTTCGGAATAGGAACTTCAATGCCGGTCGATCTAGTAACATAGATGAC
ACCGCGCGCGATAATTTATCCTAGTTTGCGCGCTATATTTTGTTTTCTATCGCGTATTAAATGTATAATT
GCGGGACTCTAATCATAAAAACCCATCTCATAAATAACGTCATGCATTACATGTTAATTATTACATGCTT
AACGTAATTCAACAGAAATTATATGATAATCATCGCAAGACCGGCAACAGGATTCAATCTTAAGAAACTT
TATTGCCAAATGTTTGAACGATCTGCTTGACTCTAGGGGTCATCAGATTTCGGTGACGGGCAGGACCGGA
CGGGGCGGCACCGGCAGGCTGAAGTCCAGCTGCCAGAAACCCACGTCATGCCAGTTCCCGTGCTTGAAGC
CGGCCGCCCGCAGCATGCCGCGGGGGGCATATCCGAGCGCCTCGTGCATGCGCACGCTCGGGTCGTTGGG
CAGCCCGATGACAGCGACCACGCTCTTGAAGCCCTGTGCCTCCAGGGACTTCAGCAGGTGGGTGTAGAGC
GTGGAGCCCAGTCCCGTCCGCTGGTGGCGGGGGGAGACGTACACGGTCGACTCGGCCGTCCAGTCGTAGG
CGTTGCGTGCCTTCCAGGGACCCGCGTAGGCGATGCCGGCGACCTCGCCGTCCACCTCGGCGACGAGCCA
GGGATAGCGCTCCCGCAGACGGACGAGGTCGTCCGTCCACTCCTGCGGTTCCTGCGGCTCGGTACGGAAG
TTGACCGTGCTTGTCTCGATGTAGTGGTTGACGATGGTGCAGACCGCCGGCATGTCCGCCTCGGTGGCAC
GGCGGATGTCGGCCGGGCGTCGTTCTGGGCTCATGGTAGATCCCCTCGATCGAGTTGAGAGTGAATATGA
GACTCTAATTGGATACCGAGGGGAATTTATGGAACGTCAGTGGAGCATTTTTGACAAGAAATATTTGCTA
GCTGATAGTGACCTTAGGCGACTTTTGAACGCGCAATAATGGTTTCTGACGTATGTGCTTAGCTCATTAA
ACTCCAGAAACCCGCGGCTCAGTGGCTCCTTCAACGTTGCGGTTCTGTCAGTTCCAAACGTAAAACGGCT
TGTCCCGCGTCATCGGCGGGGGTCATAACGTGACTCCCTTAATTCTCAGCTTGAAGTTCCTATACTTTCT
AGAGAATAGGAACTTCGGAATAGGTACTTCCGCTACTAGAATTCGAGCGGGGAATTCTTGACAATTAATC
ATCGGCTCGTATAATGTGTGGAATTGTGAGCGGATAACAATTTTCACACAGGAAACAGCTAAATGTCTGA
ATTGATTAAAGAGAATATGCATATGAAGTTGTATATGGAAGGTACTGTTGATAACCACCATTTTAAATGT
ACATCTGAGGGAGAAGGTAAGCCTTACGAAGGTACTCAAACAATGCGTATTAAAGTAGTTGAGGGAGGTC
CTTTACCATTCGCTTTTGACATATTGGCAACTTCATTCTTATATGGATCTAAGACATTTATTAACCATAC
TCAAGGTATACCAGATTTCTTTAAACAATCATTTCCTGAAGGATTCACATGGGAGAGAGTAACAACTTAT
GAAGATGGTGGAGTTTTGACTGCTACTCAGGATACATCTTTACAAGACGGTTGTTTGATTTATAATGTTA
AGATTCGTGGAGTAAACTTCACTTCTAATGGTCCAGTTATGCAGAAGAAAACATTGGGATGGGAGGCATT
CACTGAGACATTATACCCTGCTGATGGTGGATTGGAAGGTCGTAACGACATGGCATTGAAATTAGTAGGA
GGTTCACACTTGATAGCTAATATTAAGACTACATATCGTTCTAAGAAACCAGCTAAAAACTTGAAAATGC
CTGGTGTTTACTATGTTGATTATCGTTTAGAAAGAATTAAGGAAGCAAATAACGAAACTTACGTTGAGCA
ACATGAAGTAGCTGTTGCACGTTATTGTGACTTGCCTTCTAAGTTAGGACACAAATTGAACGCTTAATTA
GCTGAGCTTGGACTCCTGTTGATAGATCCAGTAATGACCTCAGAACTCCATCTGGATTTGTTCAGAACGC
TCGGTTGCCGCCGGGCGTTTTTTATTGGTGAGAATCTCCCGCTTTACGAATTCCCATGGGGAGCATGCGG
AGTTACGTCATCCCCACCTTCCGCTGCGTTCTTCATCGATGCCCGCTTAGTGATATGCTTAAAACTCCAA
GCACAGCCTTCTCCCCAATGCGGAGATATATCCCACTCCTCGCCGAGGCTGCCATTAATGATCGCCAGCA
GGAGGCCGAACTGTCTAGTCATCATAATGGCAAGTACAACTGAGCGAGTTCTCGAATCTAGCATTACAAC
CGTCGGCTGACGTCAAGCGTTTCGCATTATGCAACTGTGTCCTATATAGCTACGTTAGGTGTTCATGGGG
ATGCTGGTTGTCATTGCCCCTCCTTCCTCTAAGTGATAAGGTTACTTCCTCTAAATGACCAAGCAGGGTA
TCTAATCCTGTTAACGCTCGCTCAGAGAATTCGCATGCGGAGTCGAGGGAGAACCAGATAAGTGAAATCT
AGTTCCAAACTATTTTGTCATTTTTAATTTTCGTATTAGCTTACGACGCTACACCCAGTTCCCATCTATT
TTGTCACTCTTCCCTAAATAATCCTTAAAAACTCCATTTCCACCCCTCCCAGTTCCCAACTATTTTGTCC
GCCCACACGCTGAGCGAATTCCACGCTTGTGGAATTCCTCGAGGGAGTTCACATATACCTGCCGTTCACT
ATTATTTAGTGAAATGAGATATTATGATATTTTCTGAATTGTGATTAAAAAGGCAACTTTATGCCCATGC
AACAGAAACTATAAAAAATACAGAGAATGAAAAGAAACAGATAGATTTTTTAGTTCTTTAGGCCCGTAGT
CTGCAAATCCTTTTATGATTTTCTATCAAACAAAAGAGGAAAATAGACCAGTTGCAATCCAAACGAGAGT
CTAATAGAATGAGGTCGAAAAGTAAATCGCGCGGGTTTGTTACTGATAAAGCAGGCAAGACCTAAAATGT
GTAAAGGGCAAAGTGTATACTTTGGCGTCACCCCTTACATATTTTAGGTCTTTTTTTATTGTGCGTAACT
AACTTGCCATCTTCAAACAGGAGGGCTGGAAGAAGCAGACCGCTAACACAGTACATAAAAAAGGAGACAT
GAACGATGAACATCAAAAAGTTTGCAAAACAAGCAACAGTATTAACCTTTACTACCGCACTGCTGGCAGG
AGGCGCAACTCAAGCGTTTGCGAAAGAAACGAACCAAAAGCCATATAAGGAAACATACGGCATTTCCCAT
ATTACACGCCATGATATGCTGCAAATCCCTGAACAGCAAAAAAATGAAAAATATCAAGTTCCTGAATTCG
ATTCGTCCACAATTAAAAATATCTCTTCTGCAAAAGGCCTGGACGTTTGGGACAGCTGGCCATTACAAAA
CGCTGACGGCACTGTCGCAAACTATCACGGCTACCACATCGTCTTTGCATTAGCCGGAGATCCTAAAAAT
GCGGATGACACATCGATTTACATGTTCTATCAAAAAGTCGGCGAAACTTCTATTGACAGCTGGAAAAACG
CTGGCCGCGTCTTTAAAGACAGCGACAAATTCGATGCAAATGATTCTATCCTAAAAGACCAAACACAAGA
ATGGTCAGGTTCAGCCACATTTACATCTGACGGAAAAATCCGTTTATTCTACACTGATTTCTCCGGTAAA
CATTACGGCAAACAAACACTGACAACTGCACAAGTTAACGTATCAGCATCAGACAGCTCTTTGAACATCA
ACGGTGTAGAGGATTATAAATCAATCTTTGACGGTGACGGAAAAACGTATCAAAATGTACAGCAGTTCAT
CGATGAAGGCAACTACAGCTCAGGCGACAACCATACGCTGAGAGATCCTCACTACGTAGAAGATAAAGGC
CACAAATACTTAGTATTTGAAGCAAACACTGGAACTGAAGATGGCTACCAAGGCGAAGAATCTTTATTTA
ACAAAGCATACTATGGCAAAAGCACATCATTCTTCCGTCAAGAAAGTCAAAAACTTCTGCAAAGCGATAA
AAAACGCACGGCTGAGTTAGCAAACGGCGCTCTCGGTATGATTGAGCTAAACGATGATTACACACTGAAA
AAAGTGATGAAACCGCTGATTGCATCTAACACAGTAACAGATGAAATTGAACGCGCGAACGTCTTTAAAA
TGAACGGCAAATGGTACCTGTTCACTGACTCCCGCGGATCAAAAATGACGATTGACGGCATTACGTCTAA
CGATATTTACATGCTTGGTTATGTTTCTAATTCTTTAACTGGCCCATACAAGCCGCTGAACAAAACTGGC
CTTGTGTTAAAAATGGATCTTGATCCTAACGATGTAACCTTTACTTACTCACACTTCGCTGTACCTCAAG
CGAAAGGAAACAATGTCGTGATTACAAGCTATATGACAAACAGAGGATTCTACGCAGACAAACAATCAAC
GTTTGCGCCAAGCTTCCTGCTGAACATCAAAGGCAAGAAAACATCTGTTGTCAAAGACAGCATCCTTGAA
CAAGGACAATTAACAGTTAACAAATAAATTCGCTGAGCGAGGATGCACATGTGACCGAGGGAAGCTTGCG
GCCGCGTCGTGACTGGGAAAACCCTGGCGACTAGTCTTGGACTCCTGTTGATAGATCCAGTAATGACCTC
AGAACTCCATCTGGATTTGTTCAGAACGCTCGGTTGCCGCCGGGCGTTTTTTATTGGTGAGAATCCAGGG
GTCCCCAATAATTACGATTTAAATTTGTGTCTCAAAATCTCTGATGTTACATTGCACAAGATAAAAATAT
ATCATCATGAACAATAAAACTGTCTGCTTACATAAACAGTAATACAAGGGGTGTTATGAGCCATATTCAG
CGTGAAACGAGCTGTAGCCGTCCGCGTCTGAACAGCAACATGGATGCGGATCTGTATGGCTATAAATGGG
CGCGTGATAACGTGGGTCAGAGCGGCGCGACCATTTATCGTCTGTATGGCAAACCGGATGCGCCGGAACT
GTTTCTGAAACATGGCAAAGGCAGCGTGGCGAACGATGTGACCGATGAAATGGTGCGTCTGAACTGGCTG
ACCGAATTTATGCCGCTGCCGACCATTAAACATTTTATTCGCACCCCGGATGATGCGTGGCTGCTGACCA
CCGCGATTCCGGGCAAAACCGCGTTTCAGGTGCTGGAAGAATATCCGGATAGCGGCGAAAACATTGTGGA
TGCGCTGGCCGTGTTTCTGCGTCGTCTGCATAGCATTCCGGTGTGCAACTGCCCGTTTAACAGCGATCGT
GTGTTTCGTCTGGCCCAGGCGCAGAGCCGTATGAACAACGGCCTGGTGGATGCGAGCGATTTTGATGATG
AACGTAACGGCTGGCCGGTGGAACAGGTGTGGAAAGAAATGCATAAACTGCTGCCGTTTAGCCCGGATAG
CGTGGTGACCCACGGCGATTTTAGCCTGGATAACCTGATTTTCGATGAAGGCAAACTGATTGGCTGCATT
GATGTGGGCCGTGTGGGCATTGCGGATCGTTATCAGGATCTGGCCATTCTGTGGAACTGCCTGGGCGAAT
TTAGCCCGAGCCTGCAAAAACGTCTGTTTCAGAAATATGGCATTGATAATCCGGATATGAACAAACTGCA
ATTTCATCTGATGCTGGATGAATTTTTCTAATAATTAATTGGACCGCGGTCCGCGCGTTGTCCTTTTCCG
CTGCATAACCCTGCTTCGGGGTCATTATAGCGATTTTTTCGGTATATCCATCCTTTTTCGCACGATATAC
AGGATTTTGCCAAAGGGTTCGTGTAGACTTTCCTTGGTGTATCCAACGGCGTCAGCCGGGCAGGATAGGT
GAAGTAGGCCCACCCGCGAGCGGGTGTTCCTTCTTCACTGTCCCTTATTCGCACCTGGCGGTGCTCAACG
GGAATCCTGCTCTGCGAGGCTGGCCGTAGGCCGGCCGATCTGAAGATCAGCAGTTCAACCTGTTGATAGT
ACGTACTAAGCTCTCATGTTTCACGTACTAAGCTCTCATGTTTAACGTACTAAGCTCTCATGTTTAACGA
ACTAAACCCTCATGGCTAACGTACTAAGCTCTCATGGCTAACGTACTAAGCTCTCATGTTTCACGTACTA
AGCTCTCATGTTTGAACAATAAAATTAATATAAATCAGCAACTTAAATAGCCTCTAAGGTTTTAAGTTTT
ATAAGAAAAAAAAGAATATATAAGGCTTTTAAAGCCTTTAAGGTTTAACGGTTGTGGACAACAAGCCAGG
GATGTAACGCACTGAGAAGCCCTTAGAGCCTCTCAAAGCAATTTTGAGTGACACAGGAACACTTAACGGC
TGACATGGGGCGCGCCCAGCTGTCTAGGGCGGCGGATTTGTCCTACTCAGGAGAGCGTTCACCGACAAAC
AACAGATAAAACGAAAGGCCCAGTCTTTCGACTGAGCCTTTCGTTTTATTTGATGCCT
Features (pLannotate 1.2.2; 22 found; start..end, strand, type, name):
     85..284     -  mobile_element Tn7R (fragment): mini-Tn7 element (right end of the Tn7 transposon) Tn7
    308..402     +  terminator     lambda t0 terminator: transcription terminator from phage lambda
    412..441     +  CDS            CmR (fragment): chloramphenicol acetyltransferase confers resistance to chloramphenicol
    504..590     +  terminator     rrnB T1 terminator: Escherichia coli rrnB; transcription terminator T1 from the E. coli rrnB gene
    623..670     -  protein_bind   FRT: FLP-mediated recombination occurs in the 8-bp core sequence TCTAGAAA (Turan and Bode, 2011). FLP recombinase from the Saccharomyces cerevisiae 2μ plasmid
    681..933     -  terminator     NOS terminator: nopaline synthase terminator and poly(A) signal
    956..1504    -  CDS            bar: PAT_STRHY - Experimental evidence at protein level: Swiss-Prot protein existence level 1. Inactivates phosphinothricin (PPT) by transfer of an acetyl group from acetyl CoA. Can also acetylate demethylphosphinothricin but not PTT or glutamate. This enzyme is an effector of phosphinothricin tripeptide (PTT or bialaphos) resistance. From Streptomyces hygroscopicus. Introduced by genetic manipulation and expressed in glufosinate-tolerant maize by Dekalb Genetics.
   1546..1725    -  promoter       NOS promoter: nopaline synthase promoter
   1803..1836    -  protein_bind   FRT (minimal): supports FLP-mediated excision but not integration (Turan and Bode, 2011) FLP recombinase from the Saccharomyces cerevisiae 2μ plasmid
   1878..1906    +  promoter       tac promoter: strong E. coli promoter; hybrid between the trp and lac UV5 promoters
   1914..1930    +  protein_bind   lac operator: The lac repressor binds to the lac operator to inhibit transcription in E. coli. This inhibition can be relieved by adding lactose or isopropyl-β-D-thiogalactopyranoside (IPTG). lac repressor encoded by lacI
   1953..2651    +  CDS            TagBFP: TagBFP is a basic (constitutively fluorescent) blue fluorescent protein published in 2008, derived from Entacmaea quadricolor. It is reported to be a very rapidly-maturing monomer with very low acid sensitivity.
   2671..2765    +  terminator     lambda t0 terminator: transcription terminator from phage lambda
   3202..3367    -  mobile_element Tn7L: mini-Tn7 element (left end of the Tn7 transposon) Tn7
   3410..3855    +  promoter       sacB promoter: sacR; sacB promoter and control region
   3856..5277    +  CDS            SacB: secreted levansucrase that renders bacterial growth sensitive to sucrose; Bacillus subtilis sacB; negative selection marker
   5325..5349    +  CDS            lacZα (fragment): LacZα fragment of β-galactosidase; lacZ fragment
   5360..5454    +  terminator     lambda t0 terminator: transcription terminator from phage lambda
   5586..6398    +  CDS            aphA1: KKA1_ECOLX - Also known as nptI. Protein inferred from homology: Swiss-Prot protein existence level 3. Resistance to kanamycin and structurally-related aminoglycosides, including amikacin. From Escherichia coli.
   6568..6676    +  oriT           oriT: incP origin of transfer
   6687..7075    +  rep_origin     R6K γ ori: γ replication origin from E. coli plasmid R6K; requires the R6K initiator protein pi for replication
   7106..7192    -  terminator     rrnB T1 terminator: Escherichia coli rrnB; transcription terminator T1 from the E. coli rrnB gene
