[The description below was written by a language model from this plasmid's Addgene catalogue record and pLannotate feature annotations shown in this document.]
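Description:
pBC133 is a Level 2 modular-cloning assembly built on the pBCC101 backbone. It serves as a mini-Tn7 delivery (suicide) vector for placing a strain-specific DNA barcode, bc160, into a bacterial chromosome. It replicates from the R6K γ origin, which depends on the pi initiator protein, so it can only be maintained in pir-expressing hosts such as the diaminopimelic acid-auxotrophic donor E. coli BW29427 or other Pir1 strains, where it is low copy. An incP oriT allows conjugative transfer into recipient bacteria, in which the plasmid cannot replicate. The backbone outside the transposon ends carries an aphA1 kanamycin resistance gene and a sacB cassette with its native promoter, which gives sucrose counter-selection against cells that retain the vector.

Between the Tn7R and Tn7L ends, the annotated features include a tac promoter and lac operator driving TagBFP, followed by a lambda t0 terminator. This provides a blue fluorescent label for tagged strains. Also inside the ends is an FRT-flanked cassette annotated as NOS promoter–bar–NOS terminator, which could be removed by FLP recombinase. The catalogue describes kanamycin as the selectable marker, whereas the feature table places the only annotated kanamycin gene outside the Tn7 ends and a bar (phosphinothricin acetyltransferase) gene within them; the record does not resolve this difference. The synthetic bc160 barcode is not annotated separately, though an unannotated stretch lies between the TagBFP terminator and Tn7L. No Tn7 transposase genes are annotated, so transposase is presumably supplied from elsewhere. According to the record, the construct is used to barcode near-isogenic bacterial strains chromosomally so that they can be tracked simultaneously in plant microbiota.
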