Addgene plasmid #202260: pBC133
Purpose: Level 2 for strain-specific barcode DNA tag with bc160 through Tn7 bacterial insertion, Kanamycin selectable marker and tagBFP fluorescent marker
Depositing lab: Paul Schulze-Lefert. Depositing organization: Max Planck Institute for Plant Breeding Research. Publication: Chromosomal barcodes for simultaneous tracking of near-isogenic bacterial strains in plant microbiota. Ordon J, Thouin J, Nakano RT, Ma KW, Zhang P, Huettel B, Garrido-Oter R, Schulze-Lefert P. Nat Microbiol. 2024 Apr;9(4):1117-1129. doi: 10.1038/s41564-024-01619-8. Epub 2024 Mar 19. PubMed 38503974.
Backbone
  Vector backbone: pBCC101
  Vector type: Bacterial Expression
  Selectable markers: Kanamycin
Growth in bacteria
  Bacterial resistance: Kan + DAP
  Growth temperature: 37°C
  Growth strain: E.coli BW29427
  Growth instructions: Requires media that contains DAP. A supplement
  Copy number: Low Copy
Gene/Insert
  Gene/Insert name: bc160
  Species: Synthetic
  Cloning method: Restriction Enzyme; 5′ cloning site unknown (unknown if destroyed)
Terms and licenses: Academic/Nonprofit Terms; Industry Terms: Not Available to Industry
Depositor comments: This plasmid can be transformed into E. coli BW29427 supplemented with 50 µg/mL of diaminopimelic acid (DAP) or any Pir1 strain. Please visit https://doi.org/10.1101/2023.04.20.537712 for bioRxiv preprint.
How to cite: pBC133 was a gift from Paul Schulze-Lefert (Addgene plasmid # 202260 ; http://n2t.net/addgene:202260 ; RRID:Addgene_202260)
